Addgene plasmid #217671: PE-SUMO CRYBA4
Purpose: For expression of SUMO tagged human beta A4 crystallin
Depositing lab: Larry David. Depositing organization: Oregon Health & Science University. Publication: Measurement of absolute abundance of crystallins in human and αA N101D transgenic mouse lenses using (15)N-labeled crystallin standards. Halverson-Kolkind KA, Caputo N, Lampi KJ, Srivastava O, David LL. Exp Eye Res. 2024 Nov;248:110115. doi: 10.1016/j.exer.2024.110115. Epub 2024 Oct 3. PubMed 39368693.
Backbone
  Vector backbone: PE-SUMO
  Backbone manufacturer: LifeSensors
  Backbone size w/o insert (bp): 5761
  Total vector size (bp): 6323
  Vector type: Bacterial Expression
Growth in bacteria
  Bacterial resistance: Ampicillin, 100 μg/mL
  Growth temperature: 37°C
  Growth strain: DH5alpha
  Copy number: High Copy
Gene/Insert
  Gene/Insert name: CRYBA4
  Species: H. sapiens (human)
  Insert size (bp): 585
  GenBank ID: CRYBA4
  Entrez Gene: CRYBA4 (a.k.a. CTRCT23, CYRBA4, MCOPCT4)
  Promoter: T7
  Tag / fusion protein: 6XHis (N terminal on backbone); Smt3 (N terminal on backbone)
  Cloning method: Restriction Enzyme; 5′ cloning site Bsal (unknown if destroyed); 3′ cloning site Xbal (unknown if destroyed)
  Sequencing primers: 5′ T7; 3′ T7 term
Resource information
  A portion of this plasmid was derived from a plasmid made by: DNASU HsCD00620816
Terms and licenses: Academic/Nonprofit Terms; Industry Terms: Not Available to Industry
Depositor comments: Expressed in an insoluble state and must recovered from the insoluble pellet of lysed bacteria using 8M urea. N-terminal tag can still be removed using ULP-1 after diluting urea. The N-terminal methionine has been removed so that the protein mirrors the state found in the lens that is missing its N-terminal methionine.
How to cite: PE-SUMO CRYBA4 was a gift from Larry David (Addgene plasmid # 217671 ; http://n2t.net/addgene:217671 ; RRID:Addgene_217671)
