[The description below was written by a language model from this plasmid's Addgene catalogue record and pLannotate feature annotations shown in this document.]
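Description:
PE-SUMO CRYBA4 is a bacterial expression plasmid of about 6.3 kb, built on the LifeSensors PE-SUMO backbone, for producing human beta A4 crystallin in E. coli as an N-terminally tagged fusion. It is a pET-style vector. It carries a ColE1/pBR322-type origin with the bom and rop elements, although the catalogue lists it as high copy. It also has an f1 origin and a β-lactamase gene for ampicillin selection. Short tetracycline-resistance fragments annotated in the backbone appear to be nonfunctional pBR322 remnants.

Expression is driven by a T7 promoter followed by a lac operator and the T7 gene 10 ribosome binding site, and ends at a T7 terminator. The plasmid-borne lacI gene supplies repressor, so transcription is IPTG-inducible in a host that provides T7 RNA polymerase. According to the catalogue, the open reading frame encodes a 6xHis tag and yeast Smt3 (SUMO), fused directly to the 585 bp CRYBA4 coding sequence. The feature table annotates the SUMO and CRYBA4 segments as contiguous but does not separately call the N-terminal His tag. A His-tag fragment and a T7 gene 10-derived fragment annotated downstream of the insert look like backbone remnants, and the record gives no indication that they are part of the product.

The crystallin's initiator methionine was omitted, so removing the tag with the SUMO protease ULP-1 yields a protein matching the form found in the lens, which lacks that residue. The depositor notes that the fusion is expressed in an insoluble state and is recovered from the pellet with urea, and that the tag can still be cleaved once the urea is diluted. The associated work used 15N-labeled crystallins as standards for measuring the absolute abundance of crystallins in lens tissue.
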