Features (pLannotate 1.2.2; 20 found; start..end, strand, type, name):
     21..39      +  promoter       T7 promoter: promoter for bacteriophage T7 RNA polymerase
     40..64      +  protein_bind   lac operator: The lac repressor binds to the lac operator to inhibit transcription in E. coli. This inhibition can be relieved by adding lactose or isopropyl-β-D-thiogalactopyranoside (IPTG). lac repressor encoded by lacI
     79..101     +  RBS            RBS: efficient ribosome binding site from bacteriophage T7 gene 10 (Olins and Rangwala, 1989)
    144..431     +  CDS            SUMO: cleavable ubiquitin-like protein tag; S. cerevisiae SMT3 (truncated and modified); modified to prevent cleavage by eukaryotic SUMO proteases
    432..1016    +  CDS            CRYBA4: CRBA4_HUMAN - Experimental evidence at protein level: Swiss-Prot protein existence level 1. Crystallins are the dominant structural components of the vertebrate eye lens. From Homo sapiens (Human).
   1072..1089    +  CDS            9xHis (fragment): 9xHis affinity tag
   1099..1148    +  CDS            SET1 (fragment): solubility-enhancement tag derived from T7 phage gene 10B
   1156..1203    +  terminator     T7 terminator: transcription terminator for bacteriophage T7 RNA polymerase
   1240..1668    +  rep_origin     f1 ori (sequence partly withheld): f1 bacteriophage origin of replication; arrow indicates direction of (+) strand synthesis
   1721..1825    +  promoter       AmpR promoter: bla
   1826..2686    +  CDS            AmpR: β-lactamase; bla; confers resistance to ampicillin, carbenicillin, and related antibiotics
   2857..3445    +  rep_origin     ori: high-copy-number ColE1/pMB1/pBR322/pUC origin of replication
   3631..3770    -  misc_feature   bom: basis of mobility region from pBR322
   3872..4063    -  CDS            rop: Rop protein, which maintains plasmids at low copy number; rop
   4080..4460    +  CDS            YPB1_ECOLX: Protein predicted: Swiss-Prot protein existence level 4. From Escherichia coli.
   4532..4823    -  CDS            TcR (fragment): tetracycline efflux protein; tet; confers resistance to tetracycline
   4838..4859    -  protein_bind   CAP binding site: CAP binding activates transcription in the presence of cAMP. E. coli catabolite activator protein
   4872..5954    -  CDS            lacI: lac repressor; lacI; The lac repressor binds to the lac operator to inhibit transcription in E. coli. This inhibition can be relieved by adding lactose or isopropyl-β-D-thiogalactopyranoside (IPTG).
   5955..6032    -  promoter       lacI promoter: lacI
   6040..6319    -  CDS            TcR (fragment): tetracycline efflux protein; tet; confers resistance to tetracycline
>Addgene plasmid #217671 | PE-SUMO CRYBA4 | addgene full sequence | sequence record 433253 | Addgene NGS Result
AGATCTCGATCCCGCGAAATTAATACGACTCACTATAGGGGAATTGTGAGCGGATAACAATTCCCCTCTA
GAAATAATTTTGTTTAACTTTAAGAAGGAGATATACCATGGGTCATCACCATCATCATCACGGGTCCCTG
CAGGACTCAGAAGTCAATCAAGAAGCTAAGCCAGAGGTCAAGCCAGAAGTCAAGCCTGAGACTCACATCA
ATTTAAAGGTGTCCGATGGATCTTCAGAGATCTTCTTCAAGATCAAAAAGACCACTCCTTTAAGAAGGCT
GATGGAAGCGTTCGCTAAAAGACAGGGTAAGGAAATGGACTCCTTAAGATTCTTGTACGACGGTATTAGA
ATTCAAGCTGATCAGGCCCCTGAAGATTTGGACATGGAGGATAACGATATTATTGAGGCTCACCGCGAAC
AGATTGGAGGTACCCTGCAATGCACAAAGTCAGCGGGACCCTGGAAGATGGTGGTGTGGGATGAGGACGG
CTTCCAGGGCCGGCGGCACGAGTTCACGGCCGAGTGCCCCAGCGTGCTGGAGCTTGGCTTCGAGACTGTG
CGATCTTTGAAAGTGCTGAGTGGAGCGTGGGTGGGCTTCGAGCATGCTGGCTTCCAAGGGCAGCAGTACA
TTCTGGAACGAGGCGAATATCCAAGCTGGGATGCCTGGGGCGGCAACACGGCCTACCCCGCCGAGAGGCT
CACCTCCTTCCGGCCTGCGGCCTGTGCTAACCACCGTGACTCGAGGCTGACAATCTTCGAGCAAGAGAAC
TTCCTGGGCAAGAAAGGAGAGCTGAGCGATGACTATCCTTCCCTCCAGGCCATGGGATGGGAAGGCAATG
AAGTAGGGTCCTTCCACGTCCACTCTGGGGCCTGGGTTTGCTCCCAGTTTCCGGGCTACCGAGGATTTCA
GTATGTGCTGGAATGCGATCACCATTCCGGTGACTACAAACATTTCCGGGAGTGGGGCTCTCATGCCCCG
ACCTTCCAGGTGCAGAGCATCCGCAGGATCCAGCAGTAATCTAGAGGATCCGAATTCGAGCTCCGTCGAC
AAGCTTGCGGCCGCACTCGAGCACCACCACCACCACCACTGAGATCCGGCTGCTAACAAAGCCCGAAAGG
AAGCTGAGTTGGCTGCTGCCACCGCTGAGCAATAACTAGCATAACCCCTTGGGGCCTCTAAACGGGTCTT
GAGGGGTTTTTTGCTGAAAGGAGGAACTATATCCGGATTGGCGAATGGG
[124 nt withheld, positions 1240-1363]
C
[91 nt withheld, positions 1365-1455]
A
[49 nt withheld, positions 1457-1505]
CCTTTGACGTTGGAGTCCACGTTCTTT
[37 nt withheld, positions 1533-1569]
ACCCTATCTCGGTCTATTCTTTTGATTTATAAGGGATTTTGCCGATTTCGGCCTATTGGTTAAAAAATGA
GCTGATTTAACAAAAATTTAACGCGAATTTTAACAAAATATTAACGCTTACAATTTAGGTGGCACTTTTC
GGGGAAATGTGCGCGGAACCCCTATTTGTTTATTTTTCTAAATACATTCAAATATGTATCCGCTCATGAG
ACAATAACCCTGATAAATGCTTCAATAATATTGAAAAAGGAAGAGTATGAGTATTCAACATTTCCGTGTC
GCCCTTATTCCCTTTTTTGCGGCATTTTGCCTTCCTGTTTTTGCTCACCCAGAAACGCTGGTGAAAGTAA
AAGATGCTGAAGATCAGTTGGGTGCACGAGTGGGTTACATCGAACTGGATCTCAACAGCGGTAAGATCCT
TGAGAGTTTTCGCCCCGAAGAACGTTTTCCAATGATGAGCACTTTTAAAGTTCTGCTATGTGGCGCGGTA
TTATCCCGTATTGACGCCGGGCAAGAGCAACTCGGTCGCCGCATACACTATTCTCAGAATGACTTGGTTG
AGTACTCACCAGTCACAGAAAAGCATCTTACGGATGGCATGACAGTAAGAGAATTATGCAGTGCTGCCAT
AACCATGAGTGATAACACTGCGGCCAACTTACTTCTGACAACGATCGGAGGACCGAAGGAGCTAACCGCT
TTTTTGCACAACATGGGGGATCATGTAACTCGCCTTGATCGTTGGGAACCGGAGCTGAATGAAGCCATAC
CAAACGACGAGCGTGACACCACGATGCCTGCAGCAATGGCAACAACGTTGCGCAAACTATTAACTGGCGA
ACTACTTACTCTAGCTTCCCGGCAACAATTAATAGACTGGATGGAGGCGGATAAAGTTGCAGGACCACTT
CTGCGCTCGGCCCTTCCGGCTGGCTGGTTTATTGCTGATAAATCTGGAGCCGGTGAGCGTGGTTCTCGCG
GTATCATTGCAGCACTGGGGCCAGATGGTAAGCCCTCCCGTATCGTAGTTATCTACACGACGGGGAGTCA
GGCAACTATGGATGAACGAAATAGACAGATCGCTGAGATAGGTGCCTCACTGATTAAGCATTGGTAACTG
TCAGACCAAGTTTACTCATATATACTTTAGATTGATTTAAAACTTCATTTTTAATTTAAAAGGATCTAGG
TGAAGATCCTTTTTGATAATCTCATGACCAAAATCCCTTAACGTGAGTTTTCGTTCCACTGAGCGTCAGA
CCCCGTAGAAAAGATCAAAGGATCTTCTTGAGATCCTTTTTTTCTGCGCGTAATCTGCTGCTTGCAAACA
AAAAAACCACCGCTACCAGCGGTGGTTTGTTTGCCGGATCAAGAGCTACCAACTCTTTTTCCGAAGGTAA
CTGGCTTCAGCAGAGCGCAGATACCAAATACTGTCCTTCTAGTGTAGCCGTAGTTAGGCCACCACTTCAA
GAACTCTGTAGCACCGCCTACATACCTCGCTCTGCTAATCCTGTTACCAGTGGCTGCTGCCAGTGGCGAT
AAGTCGTGTCTTACCGGGTTGGACTCAAGACGATAGTTACCGGATAAGGCGCAGCGGTCGGGCTGAACGG
GGGGTTCGTGCACACAGCCCAGCTTGGAGCGAACGACCTACACCGAACTGAGATACCTACAGCGTGAGCT
ATGAGAAAGCGCCACGCTTCCCGAAGGGAGAAAGGCGGACAGGTATCCGGTAAGCGGCAGGGTCGGAACA
GGAGAGCGCACGAGGGAGCTTCCAGGGGGAAACGCCTGGTATCTTTATAGTCCTGTCGGGTTTCGCCACC
TCTGACTTGAGCGTCGATTTTTGTGATGCTCGTCAGGGGGGCGGAGCCTATGGAAAAACGCCAGCAACGC
GGCCTTTTTACGGTTCCTGGCCTTTTGCTGGCCTTTTGCTCACATGTTCTTTCCTGCGTTATCCCCTGAT
TCTGTGGATAACCGTATTACCGCCTTTGAGTGAGCTGATACCGCTCGCCGCAGCCGAACGACCGAGCGCA
GCGAGTCAGTGAGCGAGGAAGCGGAAGAGCGCCTGATGCGGTATTTTCTCCTTACGCATCTGTGCGGTAT
TTCACACCGCAATGGTGCACTCTCAGTACAATCTGCTCTGATGCCGCATAGTTAAGCCAGTATACACTCC
GCTATCGCTACGTGACTGGGTCATGGCTGCGCCCCGACACCCGCCAACACCCGCTGACGCGCCCTGACGG
GCTTGTCTGCTCCCGGCATCCGCTTACAGACAAGCTGTGACCGTCTCCGGGAGCTGCATGTGTCAGAGGT
TTTCACCGTCATCACCGAAACGCGCGAGGCAGCTGCGGTAAAGCTCATCAGCGTGGTCGTGAAGCGATTC
ACAGATGTCTGCCTGTTCATCCGCGTCCAGCTCGTTGAGTTTCTCCAGAAGCGTTAATGTCTGGCTTCTG
ATAAAGCGGGCCATGTTAAGGGCGGTTTTTTCCTGTTTGGTCACTGATGCCTCCGTGTAAGGGGGATTTC
TGTTCATGGGGGTAATGATACCGATGAAACGAGAGAGGATGCTCACGATACGGGTTACTGATGATGAACA
TGCCCGGTTACTGGAACGTTGTGAGGGTAAACAACTGGCGGTATGGATGCGGCGGGACCAGAGAAAAATC
ACTCAGGGTCAATGCCAGCGCTTCGTTAATACAGATGTAGGTGTTCCACAGGGTAGCCAGCAGCATCCTG
CGATGCAGATCCGGAACATAATGGTGCAGGGCGCTGACTTCCGCGTTTCCAGACTTTACGAAACACGGAA
ACCGAAGACCATTCATGTTGTTGCTCAGGTCGCAGACGTTTTGCAGCAGCAGTCGCTTCACGTTCGCTCG
CGTATCGGTGATTCATTCTGCTAACCAGTAAGGCAACCCCGCCAGCCTAGCCGGGTCCTCAACGACAGGA
GCACGATCATGCGCACCCGTGGGGCCGCCATGCCGGCGATAATGGCCTGCTTCTCGCCGAAACGTTTGGT
GGCGGGACCAGTGACGAAGGCTTGAGCGAGGGCGTGCAAGATTCCGAATACCGCAAGCGACAGGCCGATC
ATCGTCGCGCTCCAGCGAAAGCGGTCCTCGCCGAAAATGACCCAGAGCGCTGCCGGCACCTGTCCTACGA
GTTGCATGATAAAGAAGACAGTCATAAGTGCGGCGACGATAGTCATGCCCCGCGCCCACCGGAAGGAGCT
GACTGGGTTGAAGGCTCTCAAGGGCATCGGTCGAGATCCCGGTGCCTAATGAGTGAGCTAACTTACATTA
ATTGCGTTGCGCTCACTGCCCGCTTTCCAGTCGGGAAACCTGTCGTGCCAGCTGCATTAATGAATCGGCC
AACGCGCGGGGAGAGGCGGTTTGCGTATTGGGCGCCAGGGTGGTTTTTCTTTTCACCAGTGAGACGGGCA
ACAGCTGATTGCCCTTCACCGCCTGGCCCTGAGAGAGTTGCAGCAAGCGGTCCACGCTGGTTTGCCCCAG
CAGGCGAAAATCCTGTTTGATGGTGGTTAACGGCGGGATATAACATGAGCTGTCTTCGGTATCGTCGTAT
CCCACTACCGAGATATCCGCACCAACGCGCAGCCCGGACTCGGTAATGGCGCGCATTGCGCCCAGCGCCA
TCTGATCGTTGGCAACCAGCATCGCAGTGGGAACGATGCCCTCATTCAGCATTTGCATGGTTTGTTGAAA
ACCGGACATGGCACTCCAGTCGCCTTCCCGTTCCGCTATCGGCTGAATTTGATTGCGAGTGAGATATTTA
TGCCAGCCAGCCAGACGCAGACGCGCCGAGACAGAACTTAATGGGCCCGCTAACAGCGCGATTTGCTGGT
GACCCAATGCGACCAGATGCTCCACGCCCAGTCGCGTACCGTCTTCATGGGAGAAAATAATACTGTTGAT
GGGTGTCTGGTCAGAGACATCAAGAAATAACGCCGGAACATTAGTGCAGGCAGCTTCCACAGCAATGGCA
TCCTGGTCATCCAGCGGATAGTTAATGATCAGCCCACTGACGCGTTGCGCGAGAAGATTGTGCACCGCCG
CTTTACAGGCTTCGACGCCGCTTCGTTCTACCATCGACACCACCACGCTGGCACCCAGTTGATCGGCGCG
AGATTTAATCGCCGCGACAATTTGCGACGGCGCGTGCAGGGCCAGACTGGAGGTGGCAACGCCAATCAGC
AACGACTGTTTGCCCGCCAGTTGTTGTGCCACGCGGTTGGGAATGTAATTCAGCTCCGCCATCGCCGCTT
CCACTTTTTCCCGCGTTTTCGCAGAAACGTGGCTGGCCTGGTTCACCACGCGGGAAACGGTCTGATAAGA
GACACCGGCATACTCTGCGACATCGTATAACGTTACTGGTTTCACATTCACCACCCTGAATTGACTCTCT
TCCGGGCGCTATCATGCCATACCGCGAAAGGTTTTGCGCCATTCGATGGTGTCCGGGATCTCGACGCTCT
CCCTTATGCGACTCCTGCATTAGGAAGCAGCCCAGTAGTAGGTTGAGGCCGTTGAGCACCGCCGCCGCAA
GGAATGGTGCATGCAAGGAGATGGCGCCCAACAGTCCCCCGGCCACGGGGCCTGCCACCATACCCACGCC
GAAACAAGCGCTCATGAGCCCGAAGTGGCGAGCCCGATCTTCCCCATCGGTGATGTCGGCGATATAGGCG
CCAGCAACCGCACCTGTGGCGCCGGTGATGCCGGCCACGATGCGTCCGGCGTAGAGGATCG
